Addgene plasmid #112374: pZFP1-donor
Purpose: CRISPR donor plasmid to tag human transcription factor ZFP1 with GFP
Depositing lab: Kevin White. Depositing organization: University of Chicago.
Backbone
  Vector backbone: pUC19
  Vector type: CRISPR
Growth in bacteria
  Bacterial resistance: Ampicillin, 100 μg/mL
  Growth temperature: 37°C
  Growth strain: DH5alpha
  Copy number: High Copy
Gene/Insert
  Gene/Insert name: ZFP1 homology arms flanking EGFP-IRES-Neo cassette
  Species: H. sapiens (human)
  Entrez Gene: ZFP1 (a.k.a. ZNF475)
  Cloning method: Gibson Cloning
  Sequencing primers: 5′ M13pUC-fwd; 3′ M13pUC-rev
Terms and licenses: Academic/Nonprofit Terms; Industry Terms: Not Available to Industry
Depositor comments: Cloning source: K562. Use with plasmid pZFP1.1.0-gDNA.
How to cite: pZFP1-donor was a gift from Kevin White (Addgene plasmid # 112374 ; http://n2t.net/addgene:112374 ; RRID:Addgene_112374)
