[The description below was written by a language model from this plasmid's Addgene catalogue record and pLannotate feature annotations shown in this document.]
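Description:
pZFP1-donor is a homology-directed repair donor plasmid built on the pUC19 backbone and designed for CRISPR-mediated knock-in of a GFP tag at the endogenous human ZFP1 (ZNF475) locus, which encodes a zinc-finger protein thought to act in transcriptional regulation. It propagates in E. coli as a high-copy plasmid through the ColE1/pUC origin and is selected with ampicillin via the β-lactamase gene and its native promoter. Remnants of the pUC19 lac region (lac promoter and operator, CAP site, a lacZα fragment and split multiple cloning site) flank the insert, which was assembled by Gibson cloning, with K562 recorded as the cloning source.

The payload is an EGFP-IRES-Neo cassette placed between ZFP1 homology arms. The annotated sequence shows a fragment of ZFP1 coding sequence in the upstream arm, followed by short tag elements (a fragment matching the capTEV composite tag and an S-Tag), then EGFP, an EMCV IRES and the Tn5 neomycin phosphotransferase gene. The arrangement is consistent with a C-terminal fusion, although the record does not state this explicitly. No mammalian promoter or polyadenylation signal is annotated within the cassette, so expression of both the GFP-tagged protein and, through the IRES, the G418 resistance marker would presumably depend on correct integration and transcription from the endogenous ZFP1 promoter. That design would allow drug enrichment of targeted cells. The downstream arm is not individually annotated in the feature table. The plasmid carries no nuclease or guide RNA and is intended to be used together with its companion guide plasmid, pZFP1.1.0-gDNA.
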