Features (pLannotate 1.2.2; 17 found; start..end, strand, type, name):
     58..74      -  protein_bind   lac operator: The lac repressor binds to the lac operator to inhibit transcription in E. coli. This inhibition can be relieved by adding lactose or isopropyl-β-D-thiogalactopyranoside (IPTG). lac repressor encoded by lacI
     82..112     -  promoter       lac promoter: promoter for the E. coli lac operon
    127..148     -  protein_bind   CAP binding site: CAP binding activates transcription in the presence of cAMP. E. coli catabolite activator protein
    161..253     -  CDS            lacI (fragment): lac repressor; lacI; The lac repressor binds to the lac operator to inhibit transcription in E. coli. This inhibition can be relieved by adding lactose or isopropyl-β-D-thiogalactopyranoside (IPTG).
    436..1024    -  rep_origin     ori: high-copy-number ColE1/pMB1/pBR322/pUC origin of replication
   1195..2055    -  CDS            AmpR: β-lactamase; bla; confers resistance to ampicillin, carbenicillin, and related antibiotics
   2056..2160    -  promoter       AmpR promoter: bla
   2255..2290    +  CDS            rop (fragment): Rop protein, which maintains plasmids at low copy number; rop
   2392..2491    +  misc_feature   bom (fragment): basis of mobility region from pBR322
   2497..2654    -  CDS            lacZα (fragment): LacZα fragment of β-galactosidase; lacZ fragment
   2766..3203    +  CDS            ZFP1 (fragment): ZFP1_HUMAN - Also known as ZNF475. Experimental evidence at protein level: Swiss-Prot protein existence level 1. May be involved in transcriptional regulation. From Homo sapiens (Human).
   3875..3895    +  CDS            capTEV™ (fragment): composite tag for in vivo biotinylation, TEV protease cleavage, and 6xHis tagging
   3909..3953    +  CDS            S-Tag: affinity and epitope tag derived from pancreatic ribonuclease A
   4044..4763    +  CDS            EGFP: the original enhanced GFP (Yang et al., 1996) mammalian codon-optimized
   4801..5386    +  misc_feature   IRES2: internal ribosome entry site (IRES) of the encephalomyocarditis virus (EMCV)
   5468..6271    +  CDS            NeoR/KanR: aminoglycoside phosphotransferase from Tn5; aph(3')-II (or nptII); confers resistance to neomycin, kanamycin, and G418 (Geneticin®)
   7398..21      +  misc_feature   MCS (fragment) (across the origin): pUC18/19 multiple cloning site
>Addgene plasmid #112374 | pZFP1-donor | depositor full sequence | sequence record 211765 | Full Sequence
GACCTGCAGGCATGCAAGCTTGGCGTAATCATGGTCATAGCTGTTTCCTGTGTGAAATTGTTATCCGCTC
ACAATTCCACACAACATACGAGCCGGAAGCATAAAGTGTAAAGCCTGGGGTGCCTAATGAGTGAGCTAAC
TCACATTAATTGCGTTGCGCTCACTGCCCGCTTTCCAGTCGGGAAACCTGTCGTGCCAGCTGCATTAATG
AATCGGCCAACGCGCGGGGAGAGGCGGTTTGCGTATTGGGCGCTCTTCCGCTTCCTCGCTCACTGACTCG
CTGCGCTCGGTCGTTCGGCTGCGGCGAGCGGTATCAGCTCACTCAAAGGCGGTAATACGGTTATCCACAG
AATCAGGGGATAACGCAGGAAAGAACATGTGAGCAAAAGGCCAGCAAAAGGCCAGGAACCGTAAAAAGGC
CGCGTTGCTGGCGTTTTTCCATAGGCTCCGCCCCCCTGACGAGCATCACAAAAATCGACGCTCAAGTCAG
AGGTGGCGAAACCCGACAGGACTATAAAGATACCAGGCGTTTCCCCCTGGAAGCTCCCTCGTGCGCTCTC
CTGTTCCGACCCTGCCGCTTACCGGATACCTGTCCGCCTTTCTCCCTTCGGGAAGCGTGGCGCTTTCTCA
TAGCTCACGCTGTAGGTATCTCAGTTCGGTGTAGGTCGTTCGCTCCAAGCTGGGCTGTGTGCACGAACCC
CCCGTTCAGCCCGACCGCTGCGCCTTATCCGGTAACTATCGTCTTGAGTCCAACCCGGTAAGACACGACT
TATCGCCACTGGCAGCAGCCACTGGTAACAGGATTAGCAGAGCGAGGTATGTAGGCGGTGCTACAGAGTT
CTTGAAGTGGTGGCCTAACTACGGCTACACTAGAAGGACAGTATTTGGTATCTGCGCTCTGCTGAAGCCA
GTTACCTTCGGAAAAAGAGTTGGTAGCTCTTGATCCGGCAAACAAACCACCGCTGGTAGCGGTGGTTTTT
TTGTTTGCAAGCAGCAGATTACGCGCAGAAAAAAAGGATCTCAAGAAGATCCTTTGATCTTTTCTACGGG
GTCTGACGCTCAGTGGAACGAAAACTCACGTTAAGGGATTTTGGTCATGAGATTATCAAAAAGGATCTTC
ACCTAGATCCTTTTAAATTAAAAATGAAGTTTTAAATCAATCTAAAGTATATATGAGTAAACTTGGTCTG
ACAGTTACCAATGCTTAATCAGTGAGGCACCTATCTCAGCGATCTGTCTATTTCGTTCATCCATAGTTGC
CTGACTCCCCGTCGTGTAGATAACTACGATACGGGAGGGCTTACCATCTGGCCCCAGTGCTGCAATGATA
CCGCGAGACCCACGCTCACCGGCTCCAGATTTATCAGCAATAAACCAGCCAGCCGGAAGGGCCGAGCGCA
GAAGTGGTCCTGCAACTTTATCCGCCTCCATCCAGTCTATTAATTGTTGCCGGGAAGCTAGAGTAAGTAG
TTCGCCAGTTAATAGTTTGCGCAACGTTGTTGCCATTGCTACAGGCATCGTGGTGTCACGCTCGTCGTTT
GGTATGGCTTCATTCAGCTCCGGTTCCCAACGATCAAGGCGAGTTACATGATCCCCCATGTTGTGCAAAA
AAGCGGTTAGCTCCTTCGGTCCTCCGATCGTTGTCAGAAGTAAGTTGGCCGCAGTGTTATCACTCATGGT
TATGGCAGCACTGCATAATTCTCTTACTGTCATGCCATCCGTAAGATGCTTTTCTGTGACTGGTGAGTAC
TCAACCAAGTCATTCTGAGAATAGTGTATGCGGCGACCGAGTTGCTCTTGCCCGGCGTCAATACGGGATA
ATACCGCGCCACATAGCAGAACTTTAAAAGTGCTCATCATTGGAAAACGTTCTTCGGGGCGAAAACTCTC
AAGGATCTTACCGCTGTTGAGATCCAGTTCGATGTAACCCACTCGTGCACCCAACTGATCTTCAGCATCT
TTTACTTTCACCAGCGTTTCTGGGTGAGCAAAAACAGGAAGGCAAAATGCCGCAAAAAAGGGAATAAGGG
CGACACGGAAATGTTGAATACTCATACTCTTCCTTTTTCAATATTATTGAAGCATTTATCAGGGTTATTG
TCTCATGAGCGGATACATATTTGAATGTATTTAGAAAAATAAACAAATAGGGGTTCCGCGCACATTTCCC
CGAAAAGTGCCACCTGACGTCTAAGAAACCATTATTATCATGACATTAACCTATAAAAATAGGCGTATCA
CGAGGCCCTTTCGTCTCGCGCGTTTCGGTGATGACGGTGAAAACCTCTGACACATGCAGCTCCCGGAGAC
GGTCACAGCTTGTCTGTAAGCGGATGCCGGGAGCAGACAAGCCCGTCAGGGCGCGTCAGCGGGTGTTGGC
GGGTGTCGGGGCTGGCTTAACTATGCGGCATCAGAGCAGATTGTACTGAGAGTGCACCATATGCGGTGTG
AAATACCGCACAGATGCGTAAGGAGAAAATACCGCATCAGGCGCCATTCGCCATTCAGGCTGCGCAACTG
TTGGGAAGGGCGATCGGTGCGGGCCTCTTCGCTATTACGCCAGCTGGCGAAAGGGGGATGTGCTGCAAGG
CGATTAAGTTGGGTAACGCCAGGGTTTTCCCAGTCACGACGTTGTAAAACGACGGCCAGTGAATTCGAGC
TCGGTACCCACTAAAGAGTCAGCCCTGTGATAGAACACGTGTGAAGACTTCCCATTCGGTAACATTATAG
CGGAGGCATTGACAAGGTTCTTTTCATTGTGCTCTCTATTCCTAGAAGTGTGGAAGGCTGATGACCAGAT
GGAGAGAGACCACAGAAACCCAGACGAGCAGGCGAGGCAATTTTTAATTCTTAAGAACCAAACCCCAATT
GAGGAAAGAGGCGATCTCTTTGGAAAAGCACTTAATCTGAACACAGACTTTGTTTCTTTAAGACAAGTAC
CTTATAAATATGACTTATATGAAAAAACTTTGAAATATAATTCAGACTTGCTTAATAGTAATAGAAGCTA
TGCAGGAAAGCAGACTGATGAGTGTAATGAATTTGGAAAAGCACTTCTCTACCTGAAGCAAGAGAAAACC
CACAGTGGAGTAGAATATTCTGAATACAATAAAAGTGGAAAAGCCCTCAGCCATAAAGCAGCCATTTTTA
AACATCAGAAAATAAAAAACTTGGTTCAACCTTTCATTTGTACTTACTGTGACAAGGCTTTCTCCTTTAA
GTCACTCCTCATTAGTCATAAGAGAATACATACTGGAGAAAAGCCATATGAATGCAATGTATGTAAGAAA
ACCTTCTCCCATAAGGCCAACCTCATCAAACATCAGAGAATTCACACTGGGGAGAAACCTTTCGAGTGTC
CGGAATGTGGAAAAGCTTTCACCCACCAGTCAAACCTCATTGTACACCAGAGAGCACATATGGAGAAGAA
GCCCTATGAGTGCAGTGAATGTGGAAAGACATTTGCCCAAAAGTTTGAACTCACCACACACCAGAGAATT
CATACAGGAGAGCGACCCTATGAGTGTAACGAATGTGCAAAAACCTTCTTTAAGAAGTCAAACCTTATCA
TACATCAGAAGATTCACACGGGGGAGAAACGCTATGAGTGCAGTGAATGTGGAAAATCCTTTATCCAGAA
CTCACAGCTCATCATACACATGAGAACTCATACAGGAGAGAAACCCTATGAATGTACTGAGTGCGGCAAA
ACTTTCAGCCAGAGGTCAACTCTTAGATTACACTTGCGAATCCACACAGGAGAGAAACCATATGAGTGTT
CCGAATGTGGGAAGGCCTTTAGCAGGAAGTCCCGACTCAGTGTCCATCAGAGAGTTCACATCGGGGAGAA
ACCCGGGATTCCAACTACTGCAAGCGAGAATCTTTATTTTCAGGGCGCCGCCAAATTCAAAGAAACCGCT
GCTGCTAAATTCGAACGCCAGCACATGGACAGCGGAGGTGGAGGTTCGAGCGGTCCCTCGGGTTCGTCGA
GCCTGGAAGTTCTGTTCCAGGGGCCCCTGTCGTCGAGCGGTCCCTCGGGTTCGATGGTGAGCAAAGGCGA
GGAGCTGTTCACCGGGGTGGTGCCCATCCTGGTCGAGCTGGACGGCGACGTAAACGGCCACAAGTTCAGC
GTGTCCGGCGAGGGCGAGGGCGATGCCACCTACGGCAAGCTGACCCTGAAGTTCATCTGCACCACCGGCA
AGCTGCCCGTGCCCTGGCCCACCCTCGTGACCACCCTGACCTACGGCGTGCAGTGCTTCAGCCGCTACCC
CGACCACATGAAGCAGCACGACTTCTTCAAGTCCGCCATGCCCGAAGGCTACGTCCAGGAGCGCACCATC
TTCTTCAAGGACGACGGCAACTACAAGACCCGCGCCGAGGTGAAGTTCGAGGGCGACACCCTGGTGAACC
GCATCGAGCTGAAGGGCATCGACTTCAAGGAGGACGGCAACATCCTGGGGCACAAGCTGGAGTACAACTA
CAACAGCCACAACGTCTATATCATGGCCGACAAGCAGAAGAACGGCATCAAGGTGAACTTCAAGATCCGC
CACAACATCGAGGACGGCAGCGTGCAGCTCGCCGACCACTACCAGCAGAACACCCCCATCGGCGACGGCC
CCGTGCTGCTGCCCGACAACCACTACCTGAGCACCCAGTCCGCCCTGAGCAAAGACCCCAACGAGAAGCG
CGATCACATGGTCCTTAAGGAGTTCGTGACCGCCGCCGGGATCACTCTCGGCATGGACGAGCTGTACAAG
TAATGATCTAGAGTCGAGTTAATTAAGAATTCCGCCCCCCCCCCTCTCCCTCCCCCCCCCTAACGTTACT
GGCCGAAGCCGCTTGGAATAAGGCCGGTGTGCGTTTGTCTATATGTTATTTTCCACCATATTGCCGTCTT
TTGGCAATGTGAGGGCCCGGAAACCTGGCCCTGTCTTCTTGACGAGCATTCCTAGGGGTCTTTCCCCTCT
CGCCAAAGGAATGCAGGGTCTGTTGAATGTCGTGAAGGAAGCAGTTCCTCTGGAAGCTTCTTGAAGACAA
ACAACGTCTGTAGCGACCCTTTGCAGGCAGCGGAACCCCCCACCTGGCGACAGGTGCCTCTGCGGCCAAA
AGCCACGTGTATAAGATACACCTGCAAAGGCGGCACAACCCCAGTGCCACGTTGTGAGTTGGATAGTTGT
GGAAAGAGTCAAATGGCTCTCCTCAAGCGTATTCAACAAGGGGCTGAAGGATGCCCAGAAGGTACCCCAT
TGTATGGGATCTGATCTGGGGCCTCGGTGCACATGCTTTACATGTGTTTAGTCGAGGTTAAAAAAACGTC
TAGGCCCCCCGAACCACGGGGACGTGGTTTTCCTTTGAAAAACACGATGATAATATGGCCACAACCTGTT
ACATTGCACAAGATAAAAATATATCATCACGAACAGTAAAACTGTCTGCTTACATAAACAGTAATACAAG
GGGTGTTATGGGATCGGCCATTGAACAAGATGGATTGCACGCAGGTTCTCCGGCCGCTTGGGTGGAGAGG
CTATTCGGCTATGACTGGGCACAACAGACAATCGGCTGCTCTGATGCCGCCGTGTTCCGGCTGTCAGCGC
AGGGGCGCCCGGTTCTTTTTGTCAAGACCGACCTGTCCGGTGCCCTGAATGAACTGCAGGACGAGGCAGC
GCGGCTATCGTGGCTGGCCACGACGGGCGTTCCTTGCGCAGCTGTGCTCGACGTTGTCACTGAAGCGGGA
AGGGACTGGCTGCTATTGGGCGAAGTGCCGGGGCAGGATCTCCTGTCATCTCACCTTGCTCCTGCCGAGA
AAGTATCCATCATGGCTGATGCAATGCGGCGGCTGCATACGCTTGATCCGGCTACCTGCCCATTCGACCA
CCAAGCGAAACATCGCATCGAGCGAGCACGTACTCGGATGGAAGCCGGTCTTGTCGATCAGGATGATCTG
GACGAAGAGCATCAGGGGCTCGCGCCAGCCGAACTGTTCGCCAGGCTCAAGGCGCGCATGCCCGACGGCG
AGGATCTCGTCGTGACCCATGGCGATGCCTGCTTGCCGAATATCATGGTGGAAAATGGCCGCTTTTCTGG
ATTCATCGACTGTGGCCGGCTGGGTGTGGCGGACCGCTATCAGGACATAGCGTTGGCTACCCGTGATATT
GCTGAAGAGCTTGGCGGCGAATGGGCTGACCGCTTCCTCGTGCTTTACGGTATCGCCGCTCCCGATTCGC
AGCGCATCGCCTTCTATCGCCTTCTTGACGAGTTCTTCTGAGTCAACTCCAGCCAGGTCTTACTGTGGAA
AACTCCTGCCAGAACTCTTCAAGCGGGTGAAAAACCTCATGACAGTATTGAGGGAACATGGGAATTCATA
CTGAGATGCAATCTCTCAACTCAAAAATGTATTAAAAATAGGATCCCATGAGAACATTATACTGGAAGTT
ACATGTGATACCCAGCTAAAGAATACATATCAGAATATATCCAGTTGTAAATAGCCATACCCAGTTGTAC
TACAATGAGCTTTTTAAAATCTTGAATGAATTGAGTATTCTAGACAGCAGCATAAGAAATATACAAACAG
TATCCTATGAATTTAGTGGTTTTATGTGGATATGCCACAAAACACAAGTGGTATGCTTTAGATCTGCACA
TGTGAATTTAGCATAATCACTGGGAATTTGAAATTCTTGTCCTCTGTGATAATTAGGACATAACAAGATT
TTCCATACTAAACATCACATGTGTTTTTCAGTATCTCTGCAATCCAGTATGCATTCCAAATGAAATGTGT
AACATTTAAAGTAGCATGGAACCTACGTCTTTCCCTACTGCTTGCTGGCATATATCAGTTGGTATGAACA
TTGTTCTTGAGCTGCCTCTTAGGAAACAGAAGACAGTGTTGAAGTTTTCCCTGCTTCTGGTTTGCTGAAG
ATTTTCTAGAAGCACTATTTACACAAATATGCAAATGTGAAATAACCGATCTATAACGTGAAGGAGGCAG
ACATGAGCTGTACTACTCAGTATGCACCACAGAATAAGAGTTTGCCGTGTAAAGACAATATCCCCATTCG
TCATGCTCTTATTTTCCCGTGGGATATTTGCATACAAATGCATGTCTGTTACCAAAATATTGTGTAACAC
AGACAGAAACCACCTGTTTTTGTCTTTCCTTGTTTCCCTTAATATTTCATGAATTGTCTAGCAAAAATGG
TAGGATGCTTCTGTAGTTCACAAATGTTACATTTCAGAGACTTTAGAGGAAAAATTATTTTAAATAACTG
TCAACTGTTTCATTGCTTTTTAAATTTTTCACGTGCATAACCCCCTTTAGAAGTAAATTTTTACACTATT
TTGTTGTTTAAAGGAGGCATTTCTACTTCCTTGAGTTTTGCTGTTGCC
