Features (pLannotate 1.2.2; 17 found; start..end, strand, type, name):
     58..74      -  protein_bind   lac operator: The lac repressor binds to the lac operator to inhibit transcription in E. coli. This inhibition can be relieved by adding lactose or isopropyl-β-D-thiogalactopyranoside (IPTG). lac repressor encoded by lacI
     82..112     -  promoter       lac promoter: promoter for the E. coli lac operon
    127..148     -  protein_bind   CAP binding site: CAP binding activates transcription in the presence of cAMP. E. coli catabolite activator protein
    161..253     -  CDS            lacI (fragment): lac repressor; lacI; The lac repressor binds to the lac operator to inhibit transcription in E. coli. This inhibition can be relieved by adding lactose or isopropyl-β-D-thiogalactopyranoside (IPTG).
    436..1024    -  rep_origin     ori: high-copy-number ColE1/pMB1/pBR322/pUC origin of replication
   1195..2055    -  CDS            AmpR: β-lactamase; bla; confers resistance to ampicillin, carbenicillin, and related antibiotics
   2056..2160    -  promoter       AmpR promoter: bla
   2255..2290    +  CDS            rop (fragment): Rop protein, which maintains plasmids at low copy number; rop
   2392..2491    +  misc_feature   bom (fragment): basis of mobility region from pBR322
   2497..2654    -  CDS            lacZα (fragment): LacZα fragment of β-galactosidase; lacZ fragment
   2766..3203    +  CDS            ZFP1 (fragment): ZFP1_HUMAN - Also known as ZNF475. Experimental evidence at protein level: Swiss-Prot protein existence level 1. May be involved in transcriptional regulation. From Homo sapiens (Human).
   3875..3895    +  CDS            capTEV™ (fragment): composite tag for in vivo biotinylation, TEV protease cleavage, and 6xHis tagging
   3909..3953    +  CDS            S-Tag: affinity and epitope tag derived from pancreatic ribonuclease A
   4044..4763    +  CDS            EGFP: the original enhanced GFP (Yang et al., 1996) mammalian codon-optimized
   4801..5386    +  misc_feature   IRES2: internal ribosome entry site (IRES) of the encephalomyocarditis virus (EMCV)
   5468..6271    +  CDS            NeoR/KanR: aminoglycoside phosphotransferase from Tn5; aph(3')-II (or nptII); confers resistance to neomycin, kanamycin, and G418 (Geneticin®)
   7398..21      +  misc_feature   MCS (fragment) (across the origin): pUC18/19 multiple cloning site
>Addgene plasmid #112374 | pZFP1-donor | addgene full sequence | sequence record 229736 | Addgene NGS Result
GACCTGCAGGCATGCAAGCTTGGCGTAATCATGGTCATAGCTGTTTCCTGTGTGAAATTGTTATCCGCTC
ACAATTCCACACAACATACGAGCCGGAAGCATAAAGTGTAAAGCCTGGGGTGCCTAATGAGTGAGCTAAC
TCACATTAATTGCGTTGCGCTCACTGCCCGCTTTCCAGTCGGGAAACCTGTCGTGCCAGCTGCATTAATG
AATCGGCCAACGCGCGGGGAGAGGCGGTTTGCGTATTGGGCGCTCTTCCGCTTCCTCGCTCACTGACTCG
CTGCGCTCGGTCGTTCGGCTGCGGCGAGCGGTATCAGCTCACTCAAAGGCGGTAATACGGTTATCCACAG
AATCAGGGGATAACGCAGGAAAGAACATGTGAGCAAAAGGCCAGCAAAAGGCCAGGAACCGTAAAAAGGC
CGCGTTGCTGGCGTTTTTCCATAGGCTCCGCCCCCCTGACGAGCATCACAAAAATCGACGCTCAAGTCAG
AGGTGGCGAAACCCGACAGGACTATAAAGATACCAGGCGTTTCCCCCTGGAAGCTCCCTCGTGCGCTCTC
CTGTTCCGACCCTGCCGCTTACCGGATACCTGTCCGCCTTTCTCCCTTCGGGAAGCGTGGCGCTTTCTCA
TAGCTCACGCTGTAGGTATCTCAGTTCGGTGTAGGTCGTTCGCTCCAAGCTGGGCTGTGTGCACGAACCC
CCCGTTCAGCCCGACCGCTGCGCCTTATCCGGTAACTATCGTCTTGAGTCCAACCCGGTAAGACACGACT
TATCGCCACTGGCAGCAGCCACTGGTAACAGGATTAGCAGAGCGAGGTATGTAGGCGGTGCTACAGAGTT
CTTGAAGTGGTGGCCTAACTACGGCTACACTAGAAGAACAGTATTTGGTATCTGCGCTCTGCTGAAGCCA
GTTACCTTCGGAAAAAGAGTTGGTAGCTCTTGATCCGGCAAACAAACCACCGCTGGTAGCGGTGGTTTTT
TTGTTTGCAAGCAGCAGATTACGCGCAGAAAAAAAGGATCTCAAGAAGATCCTTTGATCTTTTCTACGGG
GTCTGACGCTCAGTGGAACGAAAACTCACGTTAAGGGATTTTGGTCATGAGATTATCAAAAAGGATCTTC
ACCTAGATCCTTTTAAATTAAAAATGAAGTTTTAAATCAATCTAAAGTATATATGAGTAAACTTGGTCTG
ACAGTTACCAATGCTTAATCAGTGAGGCACCTATCTCAGCGATCTGTCTATTTCGTTCATCCATAGTTGC
CTGACTCCCCGTCGTGTAGATAACTACGATACGGGAGGGCTTACCATCTGGCCCCAGTGCTGCAATGATA
CCGCGAGACCCACGCTCACCGGCTCCAGATTTATCAGCAATAAACCAGCCAGCCGGAAGGGCCGAGCGCA
GAAGTGGTCCTGCAACTTTATCCGCCTCCATCCAGTCTATTAATTGTTGCCGGGAAGCTAGAGTAAGTAG
TTCGCCAGTTAATAGTTTGCGCAACGTTGTTGCCATTGCTACAGGCATCGTGGTGTCACGCTCGTCGTTT
GGTATGGCTTCATTCAGCTCCGGTTCCCAACGATCAAGGCGAGTTACATGATCCCCCATGTTGTGCAAAA
AAGCGGTTAGCTCCTTCGGTCCTCCGATCGTTGTCAGAAGTAAGTTGGCCGCAGTGTTATCACTCATGGT
TATGGCAGCACTGCATAATTCTCTTACTGTCATGCCATCCGTAAGATGCTTTTCTGTGACTGGTGAGTAC
TCAACCAAGTCATTCTGAGAATAGTGTATGCGGCGACCGAGTTGCTCTTGCCCGGCGTCAATACGGGATA
ATACCGCGCCACATAGCAGAACTTTAAAAGTGCTCATCATTGGAAAACGTTCTTCGGGGCGAAAACTCTC
AAGGATCTTACCGCTGTTGAGATCCAGTTCGATGTAACCCACTCGTGCACCCAACTGATCTTCAGCATCT
TTTACTTTCACCAGCGTTTCTGGGTGAGCAAAAACAGGAAGGCAAAATGCCGCAAAAAAGGGAATAAGGG
CGACACGGAAATGTTGAATACTCATACTCTTCCTTTTTCAATATTATTGAAGCATTTATCAGGGTTATTG
TCTCATGAGCGGATACATATTTGAATGTATTTAGAAAAATAAACAAATAGGGGTTCCGCGCACATTTCCC
CGAAAAGTGCCACCTGACGTCTAAGAAACCATTATTATCATGACATTAACCTATAAAAATAGGCGTATCA
CGAGGCCCTTTCGTCTCGCGCGTTTCGGTGATGACGGTGAAAACCTCTGACACATGCAGCTCCCGGAGAC
GGTCACAGCTTGTCTGTAAGCGGATGCCGGGAGCAGACAAGCCCGTCAGGGCGCGTCAGCGGGTGTTGGC
GGGTGTCGGGGCTGGCTTAACTATGCGGCATCAGAGCAGATTGTACTGAGAGTGCACCATATGCGGTGTG
AAATACCGCACAGATGCGTAAGGAGAAAATACCGCATCAGGCGCCATTCGCCATTCAGGCTGCGCAACTG
TTGGGAAGGGCGATCGGTGCGGGCCTCTTCGCTATTACGCCAGCTGGCGAAAGGGGGATGTGCTGCAAGG
CGATTAAGTTGGGTAACGCCAGGGTTTTCCCAGTCACGACGTTGTAAAACGACGGCCAGTGAATTCGAGC
TCGGTACCCACTAAAGAGTCAGCCCTGTGATAGAACACGTGTGAAGACTTCCCATTCGGTAACATTATAG
CGGAGGCATTGACAAGGTTCTTTTCATTGTGCTCTCTATTCCTAGAAGTGTGGAAGGCTGATGACCAGAT
GGAGAGAGACCACAGAAACCCAGACGAGCAGGCGAGGCAATTTTTAATTCTTAAGAACCAAACCCCAATT
GAGGAAAGAGGCGATCTCTTTGGAAAAGCACTTAATCTGAACACAGACTTTGTTTCTTTAAGACAAGTAC
CTTATAAATATGACTTATATGAAAAAACTTTGAAATATAATTCAGACTTGCTTAATAGTAATAGAAGCTA
TGCAGGAAAGCAGACTGATGAGTGTAATGAATTTGGAAAAGCACTTCTCTACCTGAAGCAAGAGAAAACC
CACAGTGGAGTAGAATATTCTGAATACAATAAAAGTGGAAAAGCCCTCAGCCATAAAGCAGCCATTTTTA
AACATCAGAAAATAAAAAACTTGGTTCAACCTTTCATTTGTACTTACTGTGACAAGGCTTTCTCCTTTAA
GTCACTCCTCATTAGTCATAAGAGAATACATACTGGAGAAAAGCCATATGAATGCAATGTATGTAAGAAA
ACCTTCTCCCATAAGGCCAACCTCATCAAACATCAGAGAATTCACACTGGGGAGAAACCTTTCGAGTGTC
CGGAATGTGGAAAAGCTTTCACCCACCAGTCAAACCTCATTGTACACCAGAGAGCACATATGGAGAAGAA
GCCCTATGAGTGCAGTGAATGTGGAAAGACATTTGCCCAAAAGTTTGAACTCACCACACACCAGAGAATT
CATACAGGAGAGCGACCCTATGAGTGTAACGAATGTGCAAAAACCTTCTTTAAGAAGTCAAACCTTATCA
TACATCAGAAGATTCACACGGGGGAGAAACGCTATGAGTGCAGTGAATGTGGAAAATCCTTTATCCAGAA
CTCACAGCTCATCATACACATGAGAACTCATACAGGAGAGAAACCCTATGAATGTACTGAGTGCGGCAAA
ACTTTCAGCCAGAGGTCAACTCTTAGATTACACTTGCGAATCCACACAGGAGAGAAACCATATGAGTGTT
CCGAATGTGGGAAGGCCTTTAGCAGGAAGTCCCGACTCAGTGTCCATCAGAGAGTTCACATCGGGGAGAA
ACCCGGGATTCCAACTACTGCAAGCGAGAATCTTTATTTTCAGGGCGCCGCCAAATTCAAAGAAACCGCT
GCTGCTAAATTCGAACGCCAGCACATGGACAGCGGAGGTGGAGGTTCGAGCGGTCCCTCGGGTTCGTCGA
GCCTGGAAGTTCTGTTCCAGGGGCCCCTGTCGTCGAGCGGTCCCTCGGGTTCGATGGTGAGCAAAGGCGA
GGAGCTGTTCACCGGGGTGGTGCCCATCCTGGTCGAGCTGGACGGCGACGTAAACGGCCACAAGTTCAGC
GTGTCCGGCGAGGGCGAGGGCGATGCCACCTACGGCAAGCTGACCCTGAAGTTCATCTGCACCACCGGCA
AGCTGCCCGTGCCCTGGCCCACCCTCGTGACCACCCTGACCTACGGCGTGCAGTGCTTCAGCCGCTACCC
CGACCACATGAAGCAGCACGACTTCTTCAAGTCCGCCATGCCCGAAGGCTACGTCCAGGAGCGCACCATC
TTCTTCAAGGACGACGGCAACTACAAGACCCGCGCCGAGGTGAAGTTCGAGGGCGACACCCTGGTGAACC
GCATCGAGCTGAAGGGCATCGACTTCAAGGAGGACGGCAACATCCTGGGGCACAAGCTGGAGTACAACTA
CAACAGCCACAACGTCTATATCATGGCCGACAAGCAGAAGAACGGCATCAAGGTGAACTTCAAGATCCGC
CACAACATCGAGGACGGCAGCGTGCAGCTCGCCGACCACTACCAGCAGAACACCCCCATCGGCGACGGCC
CCGTGCTGCTGCCCGACAACCACTACCTGAGCACCCAGTCCGCCCTGAGCAAAGACCCCAACGAGAAGCG
CGATCACATGGTCCTTAAGGAGTTCGTGACCGCCGCCGGGATCACTCTCGGCATGGACGAGCTGTACAAG
TAATGATCTAGAGTCGAGTTAATTAAGAATTCCGCCCCCCCCCCTCTCCCTCCCCCCCCCTAACGTTACT
GGCCGAAGCCGCTTGGAATAAGGCCGGTGTGCGTTTGTCTATATGTTATTTTCCACCATATTGCCGTCTT
TTGGCAATGTGAGGGCCCGGAAACCTGGCCCTGTCTTCTTGACGAGCATTCCTAGGGGTCTTTCCCCTCT
CGCCAAAGGAATGCAGGGTCTGTTGAATGTCGTGAAGGAAGCAGTTCCTCTGGAAGCTTCTTGAAGACAA
ACAACGTCTGTAGCGACCCTTTGCAGGCAGCGGAACCCCCCACCTGGCGACAGGTGCCTCTGCGGCCAAA
AGCCACGTGTATAAGATACACCTGCAAAGGCGGCACAACCCCAGTGCCACGTTGTGAGTTGGATAGTTGT
GGAAAGAGTCAAATGGCTCTCCTCAAGCGTATTCAACAAGGGGCTGAAGGATGCCCAGAAGGTACCCCAT
TGTATGGGATCTGATCTGGGGCCTCGGTGCACATGCTTTACATGTGTTTAGTCGAGGTTAAAAAAACGTC
TAGGCCCCCCGAACCACGGGGACGTGGTTTTCCTTTGAAAAACACGATGATAATATGGCCACAACCTGTT
ACATTGCACAAGATAAAAATATATCATCACGAACAGTAAAACTGTCTGCTTACATAAACAGTAATACAAG
GGGTGTTATGGGATCGGCCATTGAACAAGATGGATTGCACGCAGGTTCTCCGGCCGCTTGGGTGGAGAGG
CTATTCGGCTATGACTGGGCACAACAGACAATCGGCTGCTCTGATGCCGCCGTGTTCCGGCTGTCAGCGC
AGGGGCGCCCGGTTCTTTTTGTCAAGACCGACCTGTCCGGTGCCCTGAATGAACTGCAGGACGAGGCAGC
GCGGCTATCGTGGCTGGCCACGACGGGCGTTCCTTGCGCAGCTGTGCTCGACGTTGTCACTGAAGCGGGA
AGGGACTGGCTGCTATTGGGCGAAGTGCCGGGGCAGGATCTCCTGTCATCTCACCTTGCTCCTGCCGAGA
AAGTATCCATCATGGCTGATGCAATGCGGCGGCTGCATACGCTTGATCCGGCTACCTGCCCATTCGACCA
CCAAGCGAAACATCGCATCGAGCGAGCACGTACTCGGATGGAAGCCGGTCTTGTCGATCAGGATGATCTG
GACGAAGAGCATCAGGGGCTCGCGCCAGCCGAACTGTTCGCCAGGCTCAAGGCGCGCATGCCCGACGGCG
AGGATCTCGTCGTGACCCATGGCGATGCCTGCTTGCCGAATATCATGGTGGAAAATGGCCGCTTTTCTGG
ATTCATCGACTGTGGCCGGCTGGGTGTGGCGGACCGCTATCAGGACATAGCGTTGGCTACCCGTGATATT
GCTGAAGAGCTTGGCGGCGAATGGGCTGACCGCTTCCTCGTGCTTTACGGTATCGCCGCTCCCGATTCGC
AGCGCATCGCCTTCTATCGCCTTCTTGACGAGTTCTTCTGAGTCAACTCCAGCCAGGTCTTACTGTGGAA
AACTCCTGCCAGAACTCTTCAAGCGGGTGAAAAACCTCATGACAGTATTGAGGGAACATGGGAATTTATA
CTGAGATGCAATCTCTCAACTCAAAAATGTATTAAAAATAGGATCCCATGAGAACATTATACTGGAAGTT
ACATGTGATACCCAGCTAAAGAATACATATCAGAATATATCCAGTTGTAAATAGCCATACCCAGTTGTAC
TACAATGAGCTTTTTAAAATCTTGAATGAATTGAGTATTCTAGACAGCAGCATAAGAAATATACAAACAG
TATCCTATGAATTTAGTGGTTTTATGTGGATATGCCACAAAACACAAGTGGTATGCTTTAGATCTGCACA
TGTGAATTTAGCATAATCACTGGGAATTTGAAATTCTTGTCCTCTGTGATAATTAGGACATAACAAGATT
TTCCATACTAAACATCACATGTGTTTTTCAGTATCTCTGCAATCCAGTATGCATTCCAAATGAAATGTGT
AACATTTAAAGTAGCATGGAACCTACGTCTTTCCCTACTGCTTGCTGGCATATATCAGTTGGTATGAACA
TTGTTCTTGAGCTGCCTCTTAGGAAACAGAAGACAGTGTTGAAGTTTTCCCTGCTTCTGGTTTGCTGAAG
ATTTTCTAGAAGCACTATTTACACAAATATGCAAATGTGAAATAACCGATCTATAACGTGAAGGAGGCAG
ACATGAGCTGTACTACTCAGTATGCACCACAGAATAAGAGTTTGCCGTGTAAAGACAATATCCCCATTCG
TCATGCTCTTATTTTCCCGTGGGATATTTGCATACAAATGCATGTCTGTTACCAAAATATTGTGTAACAC
AGACAGAAACCACCTGTTTTTGTCTTTCCTTGTTTCCCTTAATATTTCATGAATTGTCTAGCAAAAATGG
TAGGATGCTTCTGTAGTTCACAAATGTTACATTTCAGAGACTTTGGAGGAAAAATTATTTTAAATAACTG
TCAACTGTTTCATTGCTTTTTAAATTTTTCACGTGCATAACCCCCTTTAGAAGTAAATTTTTACACTATT
TTGTTGTTTAAAGGAGGCATTTCTACTTCCTTGAGTTTTGCTGTTGCC
